>Addgene plasmid #183951 | pLIX403_control_APOBEC_HA_P2A_mRuby_Capture1 | addgene full sequence | sequence record 365343 | Addgene NGS Result
CGCGTATGAGCTCAGAGACTGGCCCAGTGGCTGTGGACCCCACATTGAGACGGCGGATCGAGCCCCATGA
GTTTGAGGTATTCTTCGATCCGAGAGAGCTCCGCAAGGAGACCTGCCTGCTTTACGAAATTAATTGGGGG
GGCCGGCACTCCATTTGGCGACATACATCACAGAACACTAACAAGCACGTCGAAGTCAACTTCATCGAGA
AGTTCACGACAGAAAGATATTTCTGTCCGAACACAAGGTGCAGCATTACCTGGTTTCTCAGCTGGAGCCC
ATGCGGCGAATGTAGTAGGGCCATCACTGAATTCCTGTCAAGGTATCCCCACGTCACTCTGTTTATTTAC
ATCGCAAGGCTGTACCACCACGCTGACCCCCGCAATCGACAAGGCCTGCGGGATTTGATCTCTTCAGGTG
TGACTATCCAAATTATGACTGAGCAGGAGTCAGGATACTGCTGGAGAAACTTTGTGAATTATAGCCCGAG
TAATGAAGCCCACTGGCCTAGGTATCCCCATCTGTGGGTACGACTGTACGTTCTTGAACTGTACTGCATC
ATACTGGGCCTGCCTCCTTGTCTCAACATTCTGAGAAGGAAGCAGCCACAGCTGACATTCTTTACCATCG
CTCTTCAGTCTTGTCATTACCAGCGACTGCCCCCACACATTCTCTGGGCCACCGGGTTGAAACTCGAGTA
CCCCTACGACGTGCCCGACTACGCCGCTACTAACTTCAGCCTGCTGAAGCAGGCTGGAGACGTGGAGGAG
AACCCTGGACCTAGGGTGTCTAAGGGCGAAGAGCTGATCAAGGAAAATATGCGTATGAAGGTGGTCATGG
AAGGTTCGGTCAACGGCCACCAATTCAAATGCACAGGTGAAGGAGAAGGCAGACCGTACGAGGGAGTGCA
AACCATGAGGATCAAAGTCATCGAGGGAGGACCCCTGCCATTTGCCTTTGACATTCTTGCCACGTCGTTC
ATGTATGGCAGCCGTACCTTTATCAAGTACCCGGCCGACATCCCTGATTTCTTTAAACAGTCCTTTCCTG
AGGGTTTTACTTGGGAAAGAGTTACGAGATACGAAGATGGTGGAGTCGTCACCGTCACGCAGGACACCAG
CCTTGAGGATGGCGAGCTCGTCTACAACGTCAAGGTCAGAGGGGTAAACTTTCCCTCCAATGGTCCCGTG
ATGCAGAAGAAGACCAAGGGTTGGGAGCCTAATACAGAGATGATGTATCCAGCAGATGGTGGTCTGAGAG
GATACACTGACATCGCACTGAAAGTTGATGGTGGTGGCCATCTGCACTGCAACTTCGTGACAACTTACAG
GTCAAAAAAGACCGTCGGGAACATCAAGATGCCCGGTGTCCATGCCGTTGATCACCGCCTGGAAAGGATC
GAGGAGAGTGACAATGAAACCTACGTAGTGCAAAGAGAAGTGGCAGTTGCCAAATACAGCAACCTTGGTG
GTGGCATGGACGAGCTGTACAAGTAAAGCTTTAAGGCCGGTCCTAGCAACGGGGTTGGGGTTGCGCCTTT
TCCAAGGCAGCCCTGGGTTTGCGCAGGGACGCGGCTGCTCTGGGCGTGGTTCCGGGAAACGCAGCGGCGC
CGACCCTGGGTCTCGCACATTCTTCACGTCCGTTCGCAGCGTCACCCGGATCTTCGCCGCTACCCTTGTG
GGCCCCCCGGCGACGCTTCCTGCTCCGCCCCTAAGTCGGGAAGGTTCCTTGCGGTTCGCGGCGTGCCGGA
CGTGACAAACGGAAGCCGCACGTCTCACTAGTACCCTCGCAGACGGACAGCGCCAGGGAGCAATGGCAGC
GCGCCGACCGCGATGGGCTGTGGCCAATAGCGGCTGCTCAGCAGGGCGCGCCGAGAGCAGCGGCCGGGAA
GGGGCGGTGCGGGAGGCGGGGTGTGGGGCGGTAGTGTGGGCCCTGTTCCTGCCCGCGCGGTGTTCCGCAT
TCTGCAAGCCTCCGGAGCGCACGTCGGCAGTCGGCTCCCTCGTTGACCGAATCACCGACCTCTCTCCCCA
GCAATTCACCATGACCGAGTACAAGCCCACGGTGCGCCTCGCCACCCGCGACGACGTCCCCAGGGCCGTA
CGCACCCTCGCCGCCGCGTTCGCCGACTACCCCGCCACGCGCCACACCGTCGATCCGGACCGCCACATCG
AGCGGGTCACCGAGCTGCAAGAACTCTTCCTCACGCGCGTCGGGCTCGACATCGGCAAGGTGTGGGTCGC
GGACGACGGCGCCGCGGTGGCGGTCTGGACCACGCCGGAGAGCGTCGAAGCGGGGGCGGTGTTCGCCGAG
ATCGGCCCGCGCATGGCCGAGTTGAGCGGTTCCCGGCTGGCCGCGCAGCAACAGATGGAAGGCCTCCTGG
CGCCGCACCGGCCCAAGGAGCCCGCGTGGTTCCTGGCCACCGTCGGCGTCTCGCCCGACCACCAGGGCAA
GGGTCTGGGCAGCGCCGTCGTGCTCCCCGGAGTGGAGGCGGCCGAGCGCGCCGGGGTGCCCGCCTTCCTG
GAGACCTCCGCGCCCCGCAACCTCCCCTTCTACGAGCGGCTCGGCTTCACCGTCACCGCCGACGTCGAGG
TGCCCGAAGGACCGCGCACCTGGTGCATGACCCGCAAGCCCGGTGCCGAAGGTAGAGGTTCTCTCCTCAC
TTGTGGTGATGTTGAAGAAAACCCTGGTCCAATGTCTAGACTGGACAAGAGCAAAGTCATAAACGGAGCT
CTGGAATTACTCAATGGTGTCGGTATCGAAGGCCTGACGACAAGGAAACTCGCTCAAAAGCTGGGAGTTG
AGCAGCCTACCCTGTACTGGCACGTGAAGAACAAGCGGGCCCTGCTCGATGCCCTGCCAATCGAGATGCT
GGACAGGCATCATACCCACTTCTGCCCCCTGGAAGGCGAGTCATGGCAAGACTTTCTGCGGAACAACGCC
AAGTCATACCGCTGTGCTCTCCTCTCACATCGCGACGGGGCTAAAGTGCATCTCGGCACCCGCCCAACAG
AGAAACAGTACGAAACCCTGGAAAATCAGCTCGCGTTCCTGTGTCAGCAAGGCTTCTCCCTGGAGAACGC
ACTGTACGCTCTGTCCGCCGTGGGCCACTTTACACTGGGCTGCGTATTGGAGGAACAGGAGCATCAAGTA
GCAAAAGAGGAAAGAGAGACACCTACCACCGATTCTATGCCCCCACTTCTGAGACAAGCAATTGAGCTGT
TCGACCGGCAGGGAGCCGAACCTGCCTTCCTTTTCGGCCTGGAACTAATCATATGTGGCCTGGAGAAACA
GCTAAAGTGCGAAAGCGGCGGGCCGACCGACGCCCTTGACGATTTTGACTTAGACATGCTCCCAGCCGAT
GCCCTTGACGACTTTGACCTTGATATGCTGCCTGCTGACGCTCTTGACGATTTTGACCTTGACATGCTCC
CCGGGTAACTAAGTAAGGATCGATCCAAGATATCGTATTCTTAACTATGTTGCTCCTTTTACGCTATGTG
GATACGCTGCTTTAATGCCTTTGTATCATGCTATTGCTTCCCGTATGGCTTTCATTTTCTCCTCCTTGTA
TAAATCCTGGTTGCTGTCTCTTTATGAGGAGTTGTGGCCCGTTGTCAGGCAACGTGGCGTGGTGTGCACT
GTGTTTGCTGACGCAACCCCCACTGGTTGGGGCATTGCCACCACCTGTCAGCTCCTTTCCGGGACTTTCG
CTTTCCCCCTCCCTATTGCCACGGCGGAACTCATCGCCGCCTGCCTTGCCCGCTGCTGGACAGGGGCTCG
GCTGTTGGGCACTGACAATTCCGTGGTGTTGTCGGGGAAGCTGACGTCCTTTCCATGGCTGCTCGCCTGT
GTTGCCACCTGGATTCTGCGCGGGACGTCCTTCTGCTACGTCCCTTCGGCCCTCAATCCAGCGGACCTTC
CTTCCCGCGGCCTGCTGCCGGCTCTGCGGCCTCTTCCGCGTCTTCGCCTTCGCCCTCAGACGAGTCGGAT
CTCCCTTTGGGCCGCCTCCCCGCCTGTTTCGCCTCGGCGTCCGGACTAGAGGTACCTTTAAGACCAATGA
CTTACAAGGCAGCTGTAGATCTTAGCCACTTTTTAAAAGAAAAGGGGGGACTGGAAGGGCTAATTCACTC
CCAACGAAGACAAGATCTGCTTTTTGCTTGTACTGGGTCTCTCTGGTTAGACCAGATCTGAGCCTGGGAG
CTCTCTGGCTAACTAGGGAACCCACTGCTTAAGCCTCAATAAAGCTTGCCTTGAGTGCTTCAAGTAGTGT
GTGCCCGTCTGTTGTGTGACTCTGGTAACTAGAGATCCCTCAGACCCTTTTAGTCAGTGTGGAAAATCTC
TAGCAGTAGTAGTTCATGTCATCTTATTATTCAGTATTTATAACTTGCAAAGAAATGAATATCAGAGAGT
GAGAGGAACTTGTTTATTGCAGCTTATAATGGTTACAAATAAAGCAATAGCATCACAAATTTCACAAATA
AAGCATTTTTTTCACTGCATTCTAGTTGTGGTTTGTCCAAACTCATCAATGTATCTTATCATGTCTGGCT
CTAGCTATCCCGCCCCTAACTCCGCCCATCCCGCCCCTAACTCCGCCCAGTTCCGCCCATTCTCCGCCCC
ATGGCTGACTAATTTTTTTTATTTATGCAGAGGCCGAGGCCGCCTCGGCCTCTGAGCTATTCCAGAAGTA
GTGAGGAGGCTTTTTTGGAGGCCTTTCAAATATGTATCCGCTCATGAGACAATAACCCTGATAAATGCTT
CAATAATATTGAAAAAGGAAGAGTATGAGTATTCAACATTTCCGTGTCGCCCTTATTCCCTTTTTTGCGG
CATTTTGCCTTCCTGTTTTTGCTCACCCAGAAACGCTGGTGAAAGTAAAAGATGCTGAAGATCAGTTGGG
TGCACGAGTGGGTTACATCGAACTGGATCTCAACAGCGGTAAGATCCTTGAGAGTTTTCGCCCCGAAGAA
CGTTTTCCAATGATGAGCACTTTTAAAGTTCTGCTATGTGGCGCGGTATTATCCCGTATTGACGCCGGGC
AAGAGCAACTCGGTCGCCGCATACACTATTCTCAGAATGACTTGGTTGAGTACTCACCAGTCACAGAAAA
GCATCTTACGGATGGCATGACAGTAAGAGAATTATGCAGTGCTGCCATAACCATGAGTGATAACACTGCG
GCCAACTTACTTCTGACAACGATCGGAGGACCGAAGGAGCTAACCGCTTTTTTGCACAACATGGGGGATC
ATGTAACTCGCCTTGATCGTTGGGAACCGGAGCTGAATGAAGCCATACCAAACGACGAGCGTGACACCAC
GATGCCTGTAGCAATGGCAACAACGTTGCGCAAACTATTAACTGGCGAACTACTTACTCTAGCTTCCCGG
CAACAATTAATAGACTGGATGGAGGCGGATAAAGTTGCAGGACCACTTCTGCGCTCGGCCCTTCCGGCTG
GCTGGTTTATTGCTGATAAATCTGGAGCCGGTGAGCGTGGGTCTCGCGGTATCATTGCAGCACTGGGGCC
AGATGGTAAGCCCTCCCGTATCGTAGTTATCTACACGACGGGGAGTCAGGCAACTATGGATGAACGAAAT
AGACAGATCGCTGAGATAGGTGCCTCACTGATTAAGCATTGGTAACTGTCAGACCAAGTTTACTCATATA
TACTTTAGATTGATTTAAAACTTCATTTTTAATTTAAAAGGATCTAGGTGAAGATCCTTTTTGATAATCT
CATGACCAAAATCCCTTAACGTGAGTTTTCGTTCCACTGAGCGTCAGACCCCGTAGAAAAGATCAAAGGA
TCTTCTTGAGATCCTTTTTTTCTGCGCGTAATCTGCTGCTTGCAAACAAAAAAACCACCGCTACCAGCGG
TGGTTTGTTTGCCGGATCAAGAGCTACCAACTCTTTTTCCGAAGGTAACTGGCTTCAGCAGAGCGCAGAT
ACCAAATACTGTTCTTCTAGTGTAGCCGTAGTTAGGCCACCACTTCAAGAACTCTGTAGCACCGCCTACA
TACCTCGCTCTGCTAATCCTGTTACCAGTGGCTGCTGCCAGTGGCGATAAGTCGTGTCTTACCGGGTTGG
ACTCAAGACGATAGTTACCGGATAAGGCGCAGCGGTCGGGCTGAACGGGGGGTTCGTGCACACAGCCCAG
CTTGGAGCGAACGACCTACACCGAACTGAGATACCTACAGCGTGAGCTATGAGAAAGCGCCACGCTTCCC
GAAGGGAGAAAGGCGGACAGGTATCCGGTAAGCGGCAGGGTCGGAACAGGAGAGCGCACGAGGGAGCTTC
CAGGGGGAAACGCCTGGTATCTTTATAGTCCTGTCGGGTTTCGCCACCTCTGACTTGAGCGTCGATTTTT
GTGATGCTCGTCAGGGGGGCGGAGCCTATGGAAAAACGCCAGCAACGCGGCCTTTTTACGGTTCCTGGCC
TTTTGCTGGCCTTTTGCTCACATGTTCTTTCCTGCGTTATCCCCTGATTCTGTGGATAACCGTATTACCG
CCTTTGAGTGAGCTGATACCGCTCGCCGCAGCCGAACGACCGAGCGCAGCGAGTCAGTGAGCGAGGAAGC
GGAAGAGCGCCCAATACGCAAACCGCCTCTCCCCGCGCGTTGGCCGATTCATTAATGCAGCTGGCACGAC
AGGTTTCCCGACTGGAAAGCGGGCAGTGAGCGCAACGCAATTAATGTGAGTTAGCTCACTCATTAGGCAC
CCCAGGCTTTACACTTTATGCTTCCGGCTCGTATGTTGTGTGGAATTGTGAGCGGATAACAATTTCACAC
AGGAAACAGCTATGACCATGATTACGCCAAGCGCGCAATTAACCCTCACTAAAGGGAACAAAAGCTGGAG
CTGCAAGCTTAATGTAGTCTTATGCAATACTCTTGTAGTCTTGCAACATGGTAACGATGAGTTAGCAACA
TGCCTTACAAGGAGAGAAAAAGCACCGTGCATGCCGATTGGTGGAAGTAAGGTGGTACGATCGTGCCTTA
TTAGGAAGGCAACAGACGGGTCTGACATGGATTGGACGAACCACTGAATTGCCGCATTGCAGAGATATTG
TATTTAAGTGCCTAGCTCGATACATAAACGGGTCTCTCTGGTTAGACCAGATCTGAGCCTGGGAGCTCTC
TGGCTAACTAGGGAACCCACTGCTTAAGCCTCAATAAAGCTTGCCTTGAGTGCTTCAAGTAGTGTGTGCC
CGTCTGTTGTGTGACTCTGGTAACTAGAGATCCCTCAGACCCTTTTAGTCAGTGTGGAAAATCTCTAGCA
GTGGCGCCCGAACAGGGACTTGAAAGCGAAAGGGAAACCAGAGGAGCTCTCTCGACGCAGGACTCGGCTT
GCTGAAGCGCGCACGGCAAGAGGCGAGGGGCGGCGACTGGTGAGTACGCCAAAAATTTTGACTAGCGGAG
GCTAGAAGGAGAGAGATGGGTGCGAGAGCGTCAGTATTAAGCGGGGGAGAATTAGATCGCGATGGGAAAA
AATTCGGTTAAGGCCAGGGGGAAAGAAAAAATATAAATTAAAACATATAGTATGGGCAAGCAGGGAGCTA
GAACGATTCGCAGTTAATCCTGGCCTGTTAGAAACATCAGAAGGCTGTAGACAAATACTGGGACAGCTAC
AACCATCCCTTCAGACAGGATCAGAAGAACTTAGATCATTATATAATACAGTAGCAACCCTCTATTGTGT
GCATCAAAGGATAGAGATAAAAGACACCAAGGAAGCTTTAGACAAGATAGAGGAAGAGCAAAACAAAAGT
AAGACCACCGCACAGCAAGCGGCCGCTGATCTTCAGACCTGGAGGAGGAGATATGAGGGACAATTGGAGA
AGTGAATTATATAAATATAAAGTAGTAAAAATTGAACCATTAGGAGTAGCACCCACCAAGGCAAAGAGAA
GAGTGGTGCAGAGAGAAAAAAGAGCAGTGGGAATAGGAGCTTTGTTCCTTGGGTTCTTGGGAGCAGCAGG
AAGCACTATGGGCGCAGCGTCAATGACGCTGACGGTACAGGCCAGACAATTATTGTCTGGTATAGTGCAG
CAGCAGAACAATTTGCTGAGGGCTATTGAGGCGCAACAGCATCTGTTGCAACTCACAGTCTGGGGCATCA
AGCAGCTCCAGGCAAGAATCCTGGCTGTGGAAAGATACCTAAAGGATCAACAGCTCCTGGGGATTTGGGG
TTGCTCTGGAAAACTCATTTGCACCACTGCTGTGCCTTGGAATGCTAGTTGGAGTAATAAATCTCTGGAA
CAGATTTGGAATCACACGACCTGGATGGAGTGGGACAGAGAAATTAACAATTACACAAGCTTAATACACT
CCTTAATTGAAGAATCGCAAAACCAGCAAGAAAAGAATGAACAAGAATTATTGGAATTAGATAAATGGGC
AAGTTTGTGGAATTGGTTTAACATAACAAATTGGCTGTGGTATATAAAATTATTCATAATGATAGTAGGA
GGCTTGGTAGGTTTAAGAATAGTTTTTGCTGTACTTTCTATAGTGAATAGAGTTAGGCAGGGATATTCAC
CATTATCGTTTCAGACCCACCTCCCAACCCCGAGGGGACAATTCTCGACCTCGAGACAAATGGCAGTATT
CATCCACAATTTTAAAAGAAAAGGGGGGATTGGGGGGTACAGTGCAGGGGAAAGAATAGTAGACATAATA
GCAACAGACATACAAACTAAAGAATTACAAAAACAAATTACAAAAATTCAAAATTTTCGGGTTTATTACA
GGGACAGCAGAGATCCACTTTGGCCGCGAATCGATATGTCGAGTTTACTCCCTATCAGTGATAGAGAACG
TATGTCGAGTTTACTCCCTATCAGTGATAGAGAACGATGTCGAGTTTACTCCCTATCAGTGATAGAGAAC
GTATGTCGAGTTTACTCCCTATCAGTGATAGAGAACGTATGTCGAGTTTACTCCCTATCAGTGATAGAGA
ACGTATGTCGAGTTTATCCCTATCAGTGATAGAGAACGTATGTCGAGTTTACTCCCTATCAGTGATAGAG
AACGTATGTCGAGGTAGGCGTGTACGGTGGGAGGCCTATATAAGCAGAGCTCGTTTAGTGAACCGTCAGA
TCGCCTGGAGAATTGGCTAGCATCAACAAGTTTGTACAAAAAAGCAGGCTTA
Features (pLannotate 1.2.2; 28 found; start..end, strand, type, name):
      6..692     +  CDS            Apobec1: ABEC1_RAT - Experimental evidence at protein level: Swiss-Prot protein existence level 1. Catalytic component of the apolipoprotein B mRNA editing enzyme complex which is responsible for the postranscriptional editing of a CAA codon for Gln to a UAA codon for stop in the APOB mRNA. May also play a role in the epigenetic regulation of gene expression by participating in DNA demethylation. From Rattus norvegicus (Rat).
    785..1493    +  CDS            mRuby3 (fragment): monomeric red fluorescent protein derived from mRuby2, with improved brightness and photostability (Bajar et al., 2016)
   1521..2031    +  promoter       hPGK promoter: human phosphoglycerate kinase 1 promoter
   2041..2637    +  CDS            PuroR (fragment): puromycin N-acetyltransferase; pac from Streptomyces; confers resistance to puromycin
   2692..3389    +  CDS            rtTA3 (fragment): reverse tetracycline transactivator 3 activates expression from Tet-responsive promoters in the presence of doxycycline
   3319..3429    +  CDS            VP48: 3 tandem repeats of the minimal activation domain of herpes simplex virus VP16 (Cheng et al., 2013)
   3465..4013    +  misc_feature   WPRE (fragment): woodchuck hepatitis virus posttranscriptional regulatory element
   4039..4110    +  CDS            nef (fragment): NEF_HV1Z2 - Experimental evidence at protein level: Swiss-Prot protein existence level 1. Extracellular Nef protein targets CD4(+) T-lymphocytes for apoptosis by interacting with CXCR4 surface receptors. From Human immunodeficiency virus type 1 group M subtype D (isolate Z2/CDC-Z34) (HIV-1).
   4112..4345    +  LTR            3' LTR (ΔU3): self-inactivating 3' long terminal repeat (LTR) from HIV-1
   4417..4538    +  polyA_signal   SV40 poly(A) signal: SV40 polyadenylation signal
   4578..4713    +  rep_origin     SV40 ori: SV40 origin of replication
   4721..4784    +  promoter       AmpR promoter: bla
   4785..5645    +  CDS            AmpR: β-lactamase; bla; confers resistance to ampicillin, carbenicillin, and related antibiotics
   5816..6404    +  rep_origin     ori: high-copy-number ColE1/pMB1/pBR322/pUC origin of replication
   6587..6679    +  CDS            lacI (fragment): lac repressor; lacI; The lac repressor binds to the lac operator to inhibit transcription in E. coli. This inhibition can be relieved by adding lactose or isopropyl-β-D-thiogalactopyranoside (IPTG).
   6692..6713    +  protein_bind   CAP binding site: CAP binding activates transcription in the presence of cAMP. E. coli catabolite activator protein
   6728..6758    +  promoter       lac promoter: promoter for the E. coli lac operon
   6766..6782    +  protein_bind   lac operator: The lac repressor binds to the lac operator to inhibit transcription in E. coli. This inhibition can be relieved by adding lactose or isopropyl-β-D-thiogalactopyranoside (IPTG). lac repressor encoded by lacI
   6827..6845    +  promoter       T3 promoter: promoter for bacteriophage T3 RNA polymerase
   6873..7099    +  promoter       RSV promoter: Rous sarcoma virus enhancer/promoter
   7100..7280    +  LTR            5' LTR (truncated): truncated 5' long terminal repeat (LTR) from HIV-1
   7327..7452    +  misc_feature   HIV-1 Ψ: packaging signal of human immunodeficiency virus type 1
   7436..7799    +  CDS            HIV-1 gag (fragment): gag protein from human immunodeficiency virus 1; gag
   7945..8178    +  misc_feature   RRE: The Rev response element (RRE) of HIV-1 allows for Rev-dependent mRNA export from the nucleus to the cytoplasm.
   8555..8579    +  CDS            Rev (fragment): human immunodeficiency virus 1 (HIV-1) Rev protein; rev; enhances nuclear export of unspliced and incompletely spliced viral mRNAs
   8620..8737    +  misc_feature   cPPT/CTS: central polypurine tract and central termination sequence of HIV-1
   8791..9105    +  promoter       tight TRE promoter: Tet-responsive promoter PTight, consisting of seven tet operator sequences followed by the minimal CMV promoter
   9126..9150    +  protein_bind   attB1: mutant version of attB; recombination site for the Gateway® BP reaction BP Clonase™
