[The description below was written by a language model from this plasmid's Addgene catalogue record and pLannotate feature annotations shown in this document.]
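Description:
pLIX403_control_APOBEC_HA_P2A_mRuby_Capture1 is a doxycycline-inducible, third-generation-style self-inactivating lentiviral vector built on the pLIX_403 backbone for expression in mammalian cells. It is propagated in E. coli through a high-copy ColE1/pUC origin with ampicillin resistance (AmpR). The viral portion comprises an RSV promoter driving a truncated HIV-1 5' LTR, the Ψ packaging signal with a partial gag fragment, the RRE for Rev-dependent export, cPPT/CTS, a WPRE and a ΔU3 3' LTR. An SV40 poly(A) signal and SV40 ori follow the 3' LTR.

The payload is an all-in-one Tet-On arrangement. A tight TRE promoter (seven tet operators plus a minimal CMV promoter), followed by a residual Gateway attB1 site, drives rat APOBEC1, the cytidine deaminase that catalyses C-to-U editing of RNA. According to the construct name and stated purpose, the enzyme carries an HA tag and is linked through a P2A peptide to an mRuby red fluorescent reporter (annotated as mRuby3). Induced cells therefore make the enzyme and the fluorescent marker as separate proteins from one transcript. The HA, P2A and "Capture1" elements are not individually annotated in the feature table, and the record does not explain what Capture1 is beyond noting that it was inserted by Gibson assembly. Downstream, a constitutive human PGK promoter expresses puromycin resistance joined by a 2A sequence to the rtTA3 transactivator, which allows selection of transduced cells and doxycycline-dependent activation of the TRE.

As the "control" label indicates, APOBEC1 is expressed here on its own, without a fusion partner. Given the associated work on single-cell discovery of RNA-binding protein and ribosome targets, it presumably serves as a background-editing control for APOBEC fusions.
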