Addgene plasmid #183951: pLIX403_control_APOBEC_HA_P2A_mRuby_Capture1
Purpose: Inducible lentiviral expression, TRE-control-APOBEC-HA-P2A-mRuby; PGK-puro-2A-rtTA
Depositing lab: Eugene Yeo. Depositing organization: University of California, San Diego (UCSD). Publication: Robust single-cell discovery of RNA targets of RNA-binding proteins and ribosomes. Brannan KW, Chaim IA, Marina RJ, Yee BA, Kofman ER, Lorenz DA, Jagannatha P, Dong KD, Madrigal AA, Underwood JG, Yeo GW. Nat Methods. 2021 May;18(5):507-519. doi: 10.1038/s41592-021-01128-0. Epub 2021 May 7. PubMed 33963355.
Backbone
  Vector backbone: pLIX_403 (Addgene 41395)
  Backbone manufacturer: Root Lab, Addgene
  Backbone size w/o insert (bp): 9396
  Total vector size (bp): 9152
  Modifications to backbone: LR insertion of place-holder gene, followed by restriction cloning and Gibson assembly to isolate APOBEC1 and insert Capture1.
  Vector type: Mammalian Expression, Lentiviral
  Selectable markers: Puromycin
Growth in bacteria
  Bacterial resistance: Ampicillin, 100 μg/mL
  Growth temperature: 37°C
  Growth strain: NEB Stable
  Copy number: Unknown
Gene/Insert
  Gene/Insert name: APOBEC1
  Species: R. norvegicus (rat)
  Insert size (bp): 687
  Entrez Gene: Apobec1 (a.k.a. REPR, apobec-1)
  Promoter: TRE promoter, Tet ON
  Cloning method: Gibson Cloning
  Sequencing primers: 5′ LNCX; 3′ O.PGK1b-R
Terms and licenses: Academic/Nonprofit Terms; Industry Terms: Not Available to Industry
How to cite: pLIX403_control_APOBEC_HA_P2A_mRuby_Capture1 was a gift from Eugene Yeo (Addgene plasmid # 183951 ; http://n2t.net/addgene:183951 ; RRID:Addgene_183951)
